Addgene plasmid #44277: pTagRFP675-actin-C1
Depositing lab: Vladislav Verkhusha. Depositing organization: Albert Einstein College of Medicine. Publication: Extended Stokes shift in fluorescent proteins: chromophore-protein interactions in a near-infrared TagRFP675 variant. Piatkevich KD, Malashkevich VN, Morozova KS, Nemkovich NA, Almo SC, Verkhusha VV. Sci Rep. 2013;3:1847. doi: 10.1038/srep01847. PubMed 23677204.
Backbone
  Vector backbone: pN1
  Backbone manufacturer: Clontech
  Backbone size w/o insert (bp): 5072
  Total vector size (bp): 5814
  Vector type: Mammalian Expression
  Selectable markers: Neomycin (select with G418)
Growth in bacteria
  Bacterial resistance: Kanamycin, 50 μg/mL
  Growth temperature: 37°C
  Growth strain: DH5alpha
  Copy number: High Copy
Gene/Insert
  Gene/Insert name: TagRFP675
  Species: Synthetic
  Insert size (bp): 742
  Mutation: M41Q/F80W/S143N/L147M/S158N/D159Y/N173S
  Promoter: CMV
  Tag / fusion protein: Actin (C terminal on insert)
  Cloning method: Restriction Enzyme; 5′ cloning site NheI (not destroyed); 3′ cloning site BglII (not destroyed)
  Sequencing primers: 5′ cggtaggcgtgtacggtgggag; 3′ gttcagggggaggtgtgggagg
Terms and licenses: Academic/Nonprofit Terms; Industry Terms: Not Available to Industry
How to cite: pTagRFP675-actin-C1 was a gift from Vladislav Verkhusha (Addgene plasmid # 44277 ; http://n2t.net/addgene:44277 ; RRID:Addgene_44277)
