[The description below was written by a language model from this plasmid's Addgene catalogue record and pLannotate feature annotations shown in this document.]
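Description:
pTagRFP675-actin-C1 is a 5.8 kb mammalian expression plasmid built on a Clontech fluorescent-protein vector backbone. The catalogue lists the backbone as pN1, although the name and layout correspond to a C1-type arrangement, with the fluorescent protein upstream of its fusion partner. It replicates in E. coli from a high-copy ColE1/pUC origin and also carries an f1 phage origin. A single Tn5 NeoR/KanR gene serves both hosts. A bacterial bla-type promoter drives it for kanamycin selection, and the SV40 enhancer/early promoter, with an HSV TK polyadenylation signal, drives it for G418 selection of stably transfected mammalian cells.

The payload is a fusion protein expressed from the human CMV immediate-early enhancer and promoter and terminated by the SV40 poly(A) signal. The first part is TagRFP675, a synthetic near-infrared variant carrying the substitutions M41Q, F80W, S143N, L147M, S158N, D159Y and N173S, cloned between retained NheI and BglII sites. The automated annotation labels this coding region as a fragment of PAmKate, presumably because of sequence similarity to a related protein rather than a different insert. A short remnant of the multiple cloning site acts as a linker into a beta-actin coding sequence, so actin sits at the C terminus of the fluorophore. The annotation tool's best match for the actin is the bovine protein, but the catalogue does not state its species of origin. Small fragments annotated as SV40 large T antigen, ble and bGH poly(A) appear to be backbone remnants or incidental matches rather than functional elements.

The construct is suited to transient or stable transfection of mammalian cells to label actin filaments. In the associated study of the large Stokes shift of TagRFP675, a fusion like this would show how the protein performs as a far-red tag.
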