Features (pLannotate 1.2.2; 15 found; start..end, strand, type, name):
     61..364     +  enhancer       CMV enhancer: human cytomegalovirus immediate early enhancer
    365..568     +  promoter       CMV promoter: human cytomegalovirus (CMV) immediate early promoter
    607..1309    +  CDS            PAmKate (fragment): monomeric photoactivatable red fluorescent protein (Gunewardene et al., 2011) mammalian codon-optimized
   1324..1344    +  misc_feature   MCS (fragment): multiple cloning site
   1345..2469    +  CDS            ACTB: ACTB_BOVIN - Experimental evidence at protein level: Swiss-Prot protein existence level 1. Actin is a highly conserved protein that polymerizes to produce filaments that form cross-linked networks in the cytoplasm of cells. Actin exists in both monomeric (G-actin) and polymeric (F-actin) forms, both forms playing key functions, such as cell motility and contraction. In addition to their role in the cytoplasmic cytoskeleton, G- and F-actin also localize in the nucleus, and regulate gene transcription and motility and repair of damaged DNA. From Bos taurus (Bovine).
   2495..2579    +  CDS            large T antigen (fragment): large T antigen from SV40 (simian virus 40)
   2602..2723    +  polyA_signal   SV40 poly(A) signal: SV40 polyadenylation signal
   2757..3185    -  rep_origin     f1 ori (sequence partly withheld): f1 bacteriophage origin of replication; arrow indicates direction of (+) strand synthesis
   3212..3316    +  promoter       AmpR promoter: bla
   3318..3675    +  promoter       SV40 promoter: SV40 enhancer and early promoter
   3710..4504    +  CDS            NeoR/KanR: aminoglycoside phosphotransferase from Tn5; aph(3')-II (or nptII); confers resistance to neomycin, kanamycin, and G418 (Geneticin®)
   4525..4677    +  CDS            ble (fragment): BLE_KLEPN - Experimental evidence at protein level: Swiss-Prot protein existence level 1. Binding protein with a strong affinity to the bleomycin family of antibiotics. Binds to CL990; an antimitotic-antibiotic compound. From Klebsiella pneumoniae.
   4736..4783    +  polyA_signal   HSV TK poly(A) signal: herpes simplex virus thymidine kinase polyadenylation signal (Cole and Stacy, 1985)
   4874..4890    -  polyA_signal   bGH poly(A) signal (fragment): bovine growth hormone polyadenylation signal
   5112..5700    +  rep_origin     ori: high-copy-number ColE1/pMB1/pBR322/pUC origin of replication
>Addgene plasmid #44277 | pTagRFP675-actin-C1 | depositor full sequence | sequence record 62048 | pTagRFP675-actin-C1 sequence 5814 bps
TAGTTATTAATAGTAATCAATTACGGGGTCATTAGTTCATAGCCCATATATGGAGTTCCGCGTTACATAA
CTTACGGTAAATGGCCCGCCTGGCTGACCGCCCAACGACCCCCGCCCATTGACGTCAATAATGACGTATG
TTCCCATAGTAACGCCAATAGGGACTTTCCATTGACGTCAATGGGTGGAGTATTTACGGTAAACTGCCCA
CTTGGCAGTACATCAAGTGTATCATATGCCAAGTACGCCCCCTATTGACGTCAATGACGGTAAATGGCCC
GCCTGGCATTATGCCCAGTACATGACCTTATGGGACTTTCCTACTTGGCAGTACATCTACGTATTAGTCA
TCGCTATTACCATGGTGATGCGGTTTTGGCAGTACATCAATGGGCGTGGATAGCGGTTTGACTCACGGGG
ATTTCCAAGTCTCCACCCCATTGACGTCAATGGGAGTTTGTTTTGGCACCAAAATCAACGGGACTTTCCA
AAATGTCGTAACAACTCCGCCCCATTGACGCAAATGGGCGGTAGGCGTGTACGGTGGGAGGTCTATATAA
GCAGAGCTGGTTTAGTGAACCGTCAGATCCGCTAGCGGTGGCCACCATGGTGTCTAAGGGCGAAGAGCTG
ATTAAGGAGAACATGCACATGAAGCTGTACATGGAGGGCACCGTGAACAACCACCACTTCAAGTGCACAT
CCGAGGGCGAAGGCAAGCCCTACGAGGGCACCCAGACCCAAAGAATCAAGGTGGTCGAGGGCGGCCCTCT
CCCCTTCGCCTTCGACATCCTGGCTACCAGCTTCATGTACGGCAGCAAGACCTTCATCAACCACACCCAG
GGCATCCCCGACTTCTGGAAGCAGTCCTTCCCTGAGGGCTTCACATGGGAGAGAGTCACCACATACGAAG
ACGGGGGCGTGCTGACCGCTACCCAGGACACCAGCCTCCAGGACGGCTGCCTCATCTACAACGTCAAGAT
CAGAGGGGTGAACTTCCCATCCAACGGCCCTGTGATGCAGAAGAAAACACTCGGCTGGGAGGCCAACACC
GAGATGATGTACCCCGCTGACGGCGGCCTGGAAGGCAGAAACTACATGGCCCTGAAGCTCGTGGGCGGGG
GCCACCTGATCTGCAGCTTGAAGACCACATACAGATCCAAGAAACCCGCTAAGAACCTCAAGATGCCCGG
CGTCTACTATGTGGACCGCAGACTGGAAAGAATCAAGGAGGCCGACAAAGAGACCTATGTCGAGCAGCAC
GAGGTGGCTGTGGCCAGATACTGCGACCTCCCTAGCAAACTGGGGCACAGAGGTGGAGGAGGTTCCGGAC
TCAGATCTCGAGCTATGGATGATGATATCGCCGCGCTCGTCGTCGACAACGGCTCCGGCATGTGCAAGGC
CGGCTTCGCGGGCGACGATGCCCCCCGGGCCGTCTTCCCCTCCATCGTGGGGCGCCCCAGGCACCAGGGC
GTGATGGTGGGCATGGGTCAGAAGGATTCCTATGTGGGCGACGAGGCCCAGAGCAAGAGAGGCATCCTCA
CCCTGAAGTACCCCATCGAGCACGGCATCGTCACCAACTGGGACGACATGGAGAAAATCTGGCACCACAC
CTTCTACAATGAGCTGCGTGTGGCTCCCGAGGAGCACCCCGTGCTGCTGACCGAGGCCCCCCTGAACCCC
AAGGCCAACCGCGAGAAGATGACCCAGATCATGTTTGAGACCTTCAACACCCCAGCCATGTACGTTGCTA
TCCAGGCTGTGCTATCCCTGTACGCCTCTGGCCGTACCACTGGCATCGTGATGGACTCCGGTGACGGGGT
CACCCACACTGTGCCCATCTACGAGGGGTATGCCCTCCCCCATGCCATCCTGCGTCTGGACCTGGCTGGC
CGGGACCTGACTGACTACCTCATGAAGATCCTCACCGAGCGCGGCTACAGCTTCACCACCACGGCCGAGC
GGGAAATCGTGCGTGACATTAAGGAGAAGCTGTGCTACGTCGCCCTGGACTTCGAGCAAGAGATGGCCAC
GGCTGCTTCCAGCTCCTCCCTGGAGAAGAGCTACGAGCTGCCTGACGGCCAGGTCATCACCATTGGCAAT
GAGCGGTTCCGCTGCCCTGAGGCACTCTTCCAGCCTTCCTTCCTGGGCATGGAGTCCTGTGGCATCCACG
AAACTACCTTCAACTCCATCATGAAGTGTGACGTGGACATCCGCAAAGACCTGTACGCCAACACAGTGCT
GTCTGGCGGCACCACCATGTACCCTGGCATTGCCGACAGGATGCAGAAGGAGATCACTGCCCTGGCACCC
AGCACAATGAAGATCAAGATCATTGCTCCTCCTGAGCGCAAGTACTCCGTGTGGATCGGCGGCTCCATCC
TGGCCTCGCTGTCCACCTTCCAGCAGATGTGGATCAGCAAGCAGGAGTATGACGAGTCCGGCCCCTCCAT
CGTCCACCGCAAATGCTTCTAGGGATCCACCGGATCTAGATAACTGATCATAATCAGCCATACCACATTT
GTAGAGGTTTTACTTGCTTTAAAAAACCTCCCACACCTCCCCCTGAACCTGAAACATAAAATGAATGCAA
TTGTTGTTGTTAACTTGTTTATTGCAGCTTATAATGGTTACAAATAAAGCAATAGCATCACAAATTTCAC
AAATAAAGCATTTTTTTCACTGCATTCTAGTTGTGGTTTGTCCAAACTCATCAATGTATCTTAACGCGTA
AATTGTAAGCGTTAATATTTTGTTAAAATTCGCGTTAAATTTTTGTTAAATCAGCTCATTTTTTAACCAA
TAGGCCGAAATCGGCAAAATCCCTTATAAATCAAAAGAATAGACCGAGATAGGGT
[37 nt withheld, positions 2856-2892]
AAAGAACGTGGACTCCAACGTCAAAGG
[49 nt withheld, positions 2920-2968]
T
[91 nt withheld, positions 2970-3060]
G
[124 nt withheld, positions 3062-3185]
CAGGTGGCACTTTTCGGGGAAATGTGCGCGGAACCCCTATTTGTTTATTTTTCTAAATACATTCAAATAT
GTATCCGCTCATGAGACAATAACCCTGATAAATGCTTCAATAATATTGAAAAAGGAAGAGTCCTGAGGCG
GAAAGAACCAGCTGTGGAATGTGTGTCAGTTAGGGTGTGGAAAGTCCCCAGGCTCCCCAGCAGGCAGAAG
TATGCAAAGCATGCATCTCAATTAGTCAGCAACCAGGTGTGGAAAGTCCCCAGGCTCCCCAGCAGGCAGA
AGTATGCAAAGCATGCATCTCAATTAGTCAGCAACCATAGTCCCGCCCCTAACTCCGCCCATCCCGCCCC
TAACTCCGCCCAGTTCCGCCCATTCTCCGCCCCATGGCTGACTAATTTTTTTTATTTATGCAGAGGCCGA
GGCCGCCTCGGCCTCTGAGCTATTCCAGAAGTAGTGAGGAGGCTTTTTTGGAGGCCTAGGCTTTTGCAAA
GATCGATCAAGAGACAGGATGAGGATCGTTTCGCATGATTGAACAAGATGGATTGCACGCAGGTTCTCCG
GCCGCTTGGGTGGAGAGGCTATTCGGCTATGACTGGGCACAACAGACAATCGGCTGCTCTGATGCCGCCG
TGTTCCGGCTGTCAGCGCAGGGGCGCCCGGTTCTTTTTGTCAAGACCGACCTGTCCGGTGCCCTGAATGA
ACTGCAAGACGAGGCAGCGCGGCTATCGTGGCTGGCCACGACGGGCGTTCCTTGCGCAGCTGTGCTCGAC
GTTGTCACTGAAGCGGGAAGGGACTGGCTGCTATTGGGCGAAGTGCCGGGGCAGGATCTCCTGTCATCTC
ACCTTGCTCCTGCCGAGAAAGTATCCATCATGGCTGATGCAATGCGGCGGCTGCATACGCTTGATCCGGC
TACCTGCCCATTCGACCACCAAGCGAAACATCGCATCGAGCGAGCACGTACTCGGATGGAAGCCGGTCTT
GTCGATCAGGATGATCTGGACGAAGAGCATCAGGGGCTCGCGCCAGCCGAACTGTTCGCCAGGCTCAAGG
CGAGCATGCCCGACGGCGAGGATCTCGTCGTGACCCATGGCGATGCCTGCTTGCCGAATATCATGGTGGA
AAATGGCCGCTTTTCTGGATTCATCGACTGTGGCCGGCTGGGTGTGGCGGACCGCTATCAGGACATAGCG
TTGGCTACCCGTGATATTGCTGAAGAGCTTGGCGGCGAATGGGCTGACCGCTTCCTCGTGCTTTACGGTA
TCGCCGCTCCCGATTCGCAGCGCATCGCCTTCTATCGCCTTCTTGACGAGTTCTTCTGAGCGGGACTCTG
GGGTTCGAAATGACCGACCAAGCGACGCCCAACCTGCCATCACGAGATTTCGATTCCACCGCCGCCTTCT
ATGAAAGGTTGGGCTTCGGAATCGTTTTCCGGGACGCCGGCTGGATGATCCTCCAGCGCGGGGATCTCAT
GCTGGAGTTCTTCGCCCACCCTAGGGGGAGGCTAACTGAAACACGGAAGGAGACAATACCGGAAGGAACC
CGCGCTATGACGGCAATAAAAAGACAGAATAAAACGCACGGTGTTGGGTCGTTTGTTCATAAACGCGGGG
TTCGGTCCCAGGGCTGGCACTCTGTCGATACCCCACCGAGACCCCATTGGGGCCAATACGCCCGCGTTTC
TTCCTTTTCCCCACCCCACCCCCCAAGTTCGGGTGAAGGCCCAGGGCTCGCAGCCAACGTCGGGGCGGCA
GGCCCTGCCATAGCCTCAGGTTACTCATATATACTTTAGATTGATTTAAAACTTCATTTTTAATTTAAAA
GGATCTAGGTGAAGATCCTTTTTGATAATCTCATGACCAAAATCCCTTAACGTGAGTTTTCGTTCCACTG
AGCGTCAGACCCCGTAGAAAAGATCAAAGGATCTTCTTGAGATCCTTTTTTTCTGCGCGTAATCTGCTGC
TTGCAAACAAAAAAACCACCGCTACCAGCGGTGGTTTGTTTGCCGGATCAAGAGCTACCAACTCTTTTTC
CGAAGGTAACTGGCTTCAGCAGAGCGCAGATACCAAATACTGTCCTTCTAGTGTAGCCGTAGTTAGGCCA
CCACTTCAAGAACTCTGTAGCACCGCCTACATACCTCGCTCTGCTAATCCTGTTACCAGTGGCTGCTGCC
AGTGGCGATAAGTCGTGTCTTACCGGGTTGGACTCAAGACGATAGTTACCGGATAAGGCGCAGCGGTCGG
GCTGAACGGGGGGTTCGTGCACACAGCCCAGCTTGGAGCGAACGACCTACACCGAACTGAGATACCTACA
GCGTGAGCTATGAGAAAGCGCCACGCTTCCCGAAGGGAGAAAGGCGGACAGGTATCCGGTAAGCGGCAGG
GTCGGAACAGGAGAGCGCACGAGGGAGCTTCCAGGGGGAAACGCCTGGTATCTTTATAGTCCTGTCGGGT
TTCGCCACCTCTGACTTGAGCGTCGATTTTTGTGATGCTCGTCAGGGGGGCGGAGCCTATGGAAAAACGC
CAGCAACGCGGCCTTTTTACGGTTCCTGGCCTTTTGCTGGCCTTTTGCTCACATGTTCTTTCCTGCGTTA
TCCCCTGATTCTGTGGATAACCGTATTACCGCCATGCAT
