>Addgene plasmid #44277 | pTagRFP675-actin-C1 | addgene partial sequence | sequence record 63956 | cmv-fwd
AGCAGAGCTGGTTTAGTGAACCGTCAGATCCGCTAGCGGTGGCCACCATGGTGTCTAAGGGCGAAGAGCT
GATTAAGGAGAACATGCACATGAAGCTGTACATGGAGGGCACCGTGAACAACCACCACTTCAAGTGCACA
TCCGAGGGCGAAGGCAAGCCCTACGAGGGCACCCAGACCCAAAGAATCAAGGTGGTCGAGGGCGGCCCTC
TCCCCTTCGCCTTCGACATCCTGGCTACCAGCTTCATGTACGGCAGCAAGACCTTCATCAACCACACCCA
GGGCATCCCCGACTTCTGGAAGCAGTCCTTCCCTGAGGGCTTCACATGGGAGAGAGTCACCACATACGAA
GACGGGGGCGTGCTGACCGCTACCCAGGACACCAGCCTCCAGGACGGCTGCCTCATCTACAACGTCAAGA
TCAGAGGGGTGAACTTCCCATCCAACGGCCCTGTGATGCAGAAGAAAACACTCGGCTGGGAGGCCAACAC
CGAGATGATGTACCCCGCTGACGGCGGCCTGGAAGGCAGAAACTACATGGCCCTGAAGCTCGTGGGCGGG
GGCCACCTGATCTGCAGCTTGAAGACCACATACAGATCCAAGAAACCCGCTAAGAACCTCAAGATGCCCG
GCGTCTACTATGTGGACCGCAGACTGGAAAGAATCAAGGAGGCCGACAAAGAGACCTATGTCGAGCAGCA
CGAGGTGGCTGTGGCCAGATACTGCGACCTCCCTAGCAAACTGGGGCACAGAGGTGGAGGAGGTTCCGGA
CTCAGATCTCGAGCTATGGATGATGATATCGCCGCGCTCGTCGTCGACAACGGCTCCGGCATGTGCAAGG
CCGGCTTCGCGGGCGACGATGCCCCCCGGGCCGTCTTCCCCTCCATCGTGGGGCGCCCCAGGCACCAGGG
CGTGATGGTGGGCATGGGTCAGAAGGATTCCTATGTGGGCGACGAGGCCCAGAGCAAGAGAGGCATCCTC
ACCCTGAAGTACCCCATCGAGCACGGCATCGTCACCAACTG
